Addgene plasmid #16629: pCI-Neo-PTPRT (R632X)
Depositing lab: Bert Vogelstein. Depositing organization: Johns Hopkins University and School of Medicine. Publication: Mutational analysis of the tyrosine phosphatome in colorectal cancers. Wang Z, Shen D, Parsons DW, Bardelli A, Sager J, Szabo S, Ptak J, Silliman N, Peters BA, van der Heijden MS, Parmigiani G, Yan H, Wang TL, Riggins G, Powell SM, Willson JK, Markowitz S, Kinzler KW, Vogelstein B, Velculescu VE. Science. 2004 May 21. 304(5674):1164-6. 10.1126/science.1096096 PubMed 15155950.
Backbone
  Vector backbone: pCI-Neo
  Backbone manufacturer: Promega
  Backbone size w/o insert (bp): 5472
  Vector type: Mammalian Expression
  Selectable markers: Neomycin (select with G418)
Growth in bacteria
  Bacterial resistance: Ampicillin, 100 μg/mL
  Growth temperature: 37°C
  Growth strain: DH5alpha
  Copy number: Unknown
Gene/Insert
  Gene/Insert name: PTPRT R632X (alt name: protein tyrosine phosphatase, receptor type, T)
  Species: H. sapiens (human)
  Insert size (bp): 1900
  Mutation: truncated R632X mutant
  Entrez Gene: PTPRT (a.k.a. RPTPrho)
  Cloning method: Restriction Enzyme; 5′ cloning site NheI (not destroyed); 3′ cloning site NotI (not destroyed)
  Sequencing primers: 5′ T7; 3′ EBV rev
Terms and licenses: Academic/Nonprofit Terms; Industry Terms: Not Available to Industry
Depositor comments: A 6kb fragment of PTPRT including the entire ORF and the 3'UTR was excised from KIAA clone (ha06139s1) with SgrAI and ScaI and cloned into the XmaI/EcoRV sites of pIRES2hyg2. A 1.9kb fragment containing PTPRT was digested with NheI and NotI and cloned into the pCI-Neo expression vector.
How to cite: pCI-Neo-PTPRT (R632X) was a gift from Bert Vogelstein (Addgene plasmid # 16629 ; http://n2t.net/addgene:16629 ; RRID:Addgene_16629)
