[The description below was written by a language model from this plasmid's Addgene catalogue record.]
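Description:
pCI-Neo-PTPRT (R632X) is a mammalian expression plasmid built on the commercial pCI-Neo backbone (about 5.5 kb without insert). It carries a truncated form of human PTPRT, the receptor-type protein tyrosine phosphatase T, also known as RPTPrho. The plasmid is propagated in E. coli under ampicillin selection. It also carries a neomycin resistance marker, so transfected mammalian cells can be selected with G418 to give stable lines as well as transient expression. The record does not list the promoter or other regulatory elements. pCI-Neo is generally known as a CMV immediate-early enhancer/promoter vector with a chimeric intron upstream of the cloning site and an SV40 late polyadenylation signal. The use of a T7 primer for 5′ sequencing fits the T7 promoter that flanks its polylinker.

The insert is roughly 1.9 kb and sits between NheI and NotI sites, both of which were preserved. According to the depositor's notes, a 6 kb PTPRT fragment containing the full open reading frame and 3′UTR was first moved from a KIAA cDNA clone into an IRES-hygromycin intermediate vector. The 1.9 kb PTPRT fragment was then excised and transferred into pCI-Neo. The R632X change is a nonsense mutation that replaces arginine 632 with a stop codon, so the encoded product ends at that position and lacks all downstream sequence. No epitope tag or reporter is recorded. The associated publication is a mutational survey of tyrosine phosphatase genes in colorectal cancers. The construct is therefore suited to expressing this truncation mutant in cultured cells and comparing its behaviour with that of wild-type PTPRT.
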