>Addgene plasmid #16629 | pCI-Neo-PTPRT (R632X) | addgene partial sequence | sequence record 23030 | T7 5'-TAATACGACTCACTATAGGG-3'
TGCTCATGAGGCTGCAGCTGCCGCCACTGCCCGGCGCCCGGGCTCAGAGCGCCCCAGGTGGCTGTTCCTT
TGATGAGCACTACAGCAACTGTGGTTATAGTGTGGCTCTAGGGACCAATGGGTTCACCTGTGAGCACATT
AACATCTGGGAGAAACCAATGCTGGACCAGGCAGTGCCCACAGGATCTTTCATGATGGTGAACAGCTCTG
GGAGAGCCTCTGGCCAGAACGCCCATCTTCTCCTGCCTTCCCTGAAGGATAATGACACCCACTGCATCGA
CTTCCATTACTACTTCTCCAGCCGTGACAGGTCCAGCCCAGGGGCCTTGAACGTCTACGTGAAGGTGAAT
GGTGGCCCCCAAGGCAACCCTGTGTGGAATGTGTCCGGGGTCGTCACTGATGGCTGGGTGAAGGCAGAGC
TCGCCATCAGCACTTTCTGGCCACATTTCTATCAAGTGATATTTGAATCCGTCTCATTGAATGGTCATCC
TGGCTACATCGCCGTGGACCAGGTCCGGGTCCTTGCTCATCCATGCAGAAAAGCACCTCATTTTCT
